Addgene plasmid #228294: pMT958
Purpose: 2,4-Diacetylphloroglucinol (DAPG)-regulatable EGFP expression
Depositing lab: Jun Ishii. Depositing organization: Kobe University. Publication: Designing strong inducible synthetic promoters in yeasts. Tominaga M, Shima Y, Nozaki K, Ito Y, Someda M, Shoya Y, Hashii N, Obata C, Matsumoto-Kitano M, Suematsu K, Matsukawa T, Hosoya K, Hashiba N, Kondo A, Ishii J. Nat Commun. 2024 Dec 19;15(1):10653. doi: 10.1038/s41467-024-54865-z. PubMed 39702268.
Backbone
  Vector backbone: pUC19
  Vector type: Yeast Expression, Synthetic Biology
  Selectable markers: Hygromycin
Growth in bacteria
  Bacterial resistance: Ampicillin, 100 μg/mL
  Growth temperature: 37°C
  Growth strain: DH5alpha
  Copy number: High Copy
Gene/Insert
  Gene/Insert name: EGFP
  Species: Synthetic; Aequorea victoria
  Promoter: 2,4-Diacetylphloroglucinol-regulatable synthetic promoter (KpPhl1.2)
  Cloning method: Ligation Independent Cloning
Terms and licenses: Academic/Nonprofit Terms; Industry Terms: Not Available to Industry
How to cite: pMT958 was a gift from Jun Ishii (Addgene plasmid # 228294 ; http://n2t.net/addgene:228294 ; RRID:Addgene_228294)
