[The description below was written by a language model from this plasmid's Addgene catalogue record and pLannotate feature annotations shown in this document.]
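Description:
pMT958 is a 7.2 kb yeast expression and synthetic-biology plasmid built on a pUC19 backbone. It places EGFP under a 2,4-diacetylphloroglucinol (DAPG)-regulatable synthetic promoter named KpPhl1.2. In E. coli it is maintained at high copy through the ColE1/pUC origin and selected with ampicillin through the bla gene and its native promoter. Remnants of the pUC lac region (CAP site, lac promoter and operator, lacZα and lacI fragments) flank the inserted cassettes. No yeast replication origin is annotated, so the plasmid presumably relies on chromosomal integration in yeast, although the record does not describe how it is delivered or where it integrates.

The reporter cassette consists of the synthetic promoter, the EGFP coding sequence, and the Pichia pastoris (Komagataella phaffii) AOX1 terminator. In the annotation, only a short stretch immediately upstream of EGFP matches the AOX1 promoter, which suggests that KpPhl1.2 uses an AOX1-derived core region. The DAPG-responsive operator elements are not annotated separately. No DAPG-responsive regulator protein appears in the feature table either, so that component would have to be supplied by the host strain or by another construct.

Downstream, a hygromycin phosphotransferase gene (hph) sits between a TEF1 promoter fragment and a CYC1 terminator fragment and provides the yeast selectable marker listed in the record. A full-length S. cerevisiae ARG4 (argininosuccinate lyase) sequence with adjacent upstream genomic sequence is also present. It could serve as an auxotrophic marker or as a homology region, but the record does not state its role.

The plasmid serves as a fluorescent reporter for measuring the inducibility and strength of the DAPG-controlled promoter, as part of work on designing strong inducible synthetic promoters in yeasts.
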