Features (pLannotate 1.2.2; 22 found; start..end, strand, type, name):
     96..200     +  promoter       AmpR promoter: bla
    201..1061    +  CDS            AmpR: β-lactamase; bla; confers resistance to ampicillin, carbenicillin, and related antibiotics
   1232..1820    +  rep_origin     ori: high-copy-number ColE1/pMB1/pBR322/pUC origin of replication
   2003..2095    +  CDS            lacI (fragment): lac repressor; lacI; The lac repressor binds to the lac operator to inhibit transcription in E. coli. This inhibition can be relieved by adding lactose or isopropyl-β-D-thiogalactopyranoside (IPTG).
   2108..2129    +  protein_bind   CAP binding site: CAP binding activates transcription in the presence of cAMP. E. coli catabolite activator protein
   2144..2174    +  promoter       lac promoter: promoter for the E. coli lac operon
   2182..2198    +  protein_bind   lac operator: The lac repressor binds to the lac operator to inhibit transcription in E. coli. This inhibition can be relieved by adding lactose or isopropyl-β-D-thiogalactopyranoside (IPTG). lac repressor encoded by lacI
   2243..2311    +  CDS            DED81 (fragment): SYNC_SACPA - Protein inferred from homology: Swiss-Prot protein existence level 3. From Saccharomyces paradoxus (Yeast) (Saccharomyces douglasii).
   2503..3867    +  CDS            ARG4: ARLY_YEAST - Experimental evidence at protein level: Swiss-Prot protein existence level 1. From Saccharomyces cerevisiae (strain ATCC 204508 / S288c) (Baker's yeast).
   3877..3900    -  misc_feature   MCS (fragment): pUC18/19 multiple cloning site
   3941..4127    +  promoter       AOX1 promoter (fragment): Pichia pastoris AOX1; inducible promoter, regulated by methanol
   4134..4850    +  CDS            EGFP: EGFP is a basic (constitutively fluorescent) green fluorescent protein published in 1996, derived from Aequorea victoria. It is reported to be a rapidly-maturing weak dimer with moderate acid sensitivity.
   4859..4924    +  CDS            AOX1 (fragment): ALOX1_KOMPC - Experimental evidence at protein level: Swiss-Prot protein existence level 1. Major isoform of alcohol oxidase, which catalyzes the oxidation of methanol to formaldehyde and hydrogen peroxide, the first step in the methanol utilization pathway of methylotrophic yeasts. From Komagataella phaffii (strain ATCC 76273 / CBS 7435 / CECT 11047 / NRRL Y-11430 / Wegner 21-1) (Yeast) (Pichia pastoris).
   4928..5174    +  terminator     AOX1 terminator: Pichia pastoris AOX1; transcription terminator for AOX1
   5195..5220    -  misc_feature   MCS (fragment): pUC18/19 multiple cloning site
   5219..5557    +  promoter       TEF1 promoter (fragment): S. cerevisiae TEF1; promoter for EF-1α
   5571..6593    +  CDS            hph: KHYB_ECOLX - Experimental evidence at protein level: Swiss-Prot protein existence level 1. The aminoglycoside phosphotransferases achieve inactivation of their antibiotic substrates by phosphorylation. Only phosphorylates hygromycin and closely related compounds such as demethyl analogs and destomycin. From Escherichia coli.
   6608..6721    +  terminator     CYC1 terminator (fragment): S. cerevisiae CYC1; transcription terminator for CYC1
   6724..6781    -  CDS            lacI (fragment): lac repressor; lacI; The lac repressor binds to the lac operator to inhibit transcription in E. coli. This inhibition can be relieved by adding lactose or isopropyl-β-D-thiogalactopyranoside (IPTG).
   6799..6956    +  CDS            lacZα (fragment): LacZα fragment of β-galactosidase; lacZ fragment
   6962..7061    -  misc_feature   bom (fragment): basis of mobility region from pBR322
   7163..1       -  CDS            rop (fragment) (across the origin): Rop protein, which maintains plasmids at low copy number; rop
>Addgene plasmid #228294 | pMT958 | addgene full sequence | sequence record 457100 | Addgene NGS Result
GACGAAAGGGCCTCGTGATACGCCTATTTTTATAGGTTAATGTCATGATAATAATGGTTTCTTAGACGTC
AGGTGGCACTTTTCGGGGAAATGTGCGCGGAACCCCTATTTGTTTATTTTTCTAAATACATTCAAATATG
TATCCGCTCATGAGACAATAACCCTGATAAATGCTTCAATAATATTGAAAAAGGAAGAGTATGAGTATTC
AACATTTCCGTGTCGCCCTTATTCCCTTTTTTGCGGCATTTTGCCTTCCTGTTTTTGCTCACCCAGAAAC
GCTGGTGAAAGTAAAAGATGCTGAAGATCAGTTGGGTGCACGAGTGGGTTACATCGAACTGGATCTCAAC
AGCGGTAAGATCCTTGAGAGTTTTCGCCCCGAAGAACGTTTTCCAATGATGAGCACTTTTAAAGTTCTGC
TATGTGGCGCGGTATTATCCCGTATTGACGCCGGGCAAGAGCAACTCGGTCGCCGCATACACTATTCTCA
GAATGACTTGGTTGAGTACTCACCAGTCACAGAAAAGCATCTTACGGATGGCATGACAGTAAGAGAATTA
TGCAGTGCTGCCATAACCATGAGTGATAACACTGCGGCCAACTTACTTCTGACAACGATCGGAGGACCGA
AGGAGCTAACCGCTTTTTTGCACAACATGGGGGATCATGTAACTCGCCTTGATCGTTGGGAACCGGAGCT
GAATGAAGCCATACCAAACGACGAGCGTGACACCACGATGCCTGTAGCAATGGCAACAACGTTGCGCAAA
CTATTAACTGGCGAACTACTTACTCTAGCTTCCCGGCAACAATTAATAGACTGGATGGAGGCGGATAAAG
TTGCAGGACCACTTCTGCGCTCGGCCCTTCCGGCTGGCTGGTTTATTGCTGATAAATCTGGAGCCGGTGA
GCGTGGGTCTCGCGGTATCATTGCAGCACTGGGGCCAGATGGTAAGCCCTCCCGTATCGTAGTTATCTAC
ACGACGGGGAGTCAGGCAACTATGGATGAACGAAATAGACAGATCGCTGAGATAGGTGCCTCACTGATTA
AGCATTGGTAACTGTCAGACCAAGTTTACTCATATATACTTTAGATTGATTTAAAACTTCATTTTTAATT
TAAAAGGATCTAGGTGAAGATCCTTTTTGATAATCTCATGACCAAAATCCCTTAACGTGAGTTTTCGTTC
CACTGAGCGTCAGACCCCGTAGAAAAGATCAAAGGATCTTCTTGAGATCCTTTTTTTCTGCGCGTAATCT
GCTGCTTGCAAACAAAAAAACCACCGCTACCAGCGGTGGTTTGTTTGCCGGATCAAGAGCTACCAACTCT
TTTTCCGAAGGTAACTGGCTTCAGCAGAGCGCAGATACCAAATACTGTTCTTCTAGTGTAGCCGTAGTTA
GGCCACCACTTCAAGAACTCTGTAGCACCGCCTACATACCTCGCTCTGCTAATCCTGTTACCAGTGGCTG
CTGCCAGTGGCGATAAGTCGTGTCTTACCGGGTTGGACTCAAGACGATAGTTACCGGATAAGGCGCAGCG
GTCGGGCTGAACGGGGGGTTCGTGCACACAGCCCAGCTTGGAGCGAACGACCTACACCGAACTGAGATAC
CTACAGCGTGAGCTATGAGAAAGCGCCACGCTTCCCGAAGGGAGAAAGGCGGACAGGTATCCGGTAAGCG
GCAGGGTCGGAACAGGAGAGCGCACGAGGGAGCTTCCAGGGGGAAACGCCTGGTATCTTTATAGTCCTGT
CGGGTTTCGCCACCTCTGACTTGAGCGTCGATTTTTGTGATGCTCGTCAGGGGGGCGGAGCCTATGGAAA
AACGCCAGCAACGCGGCCTTTTTACGGTTCCTGGCCTTTTGCTGGCCTTTTGCTCACATGTTCTTTCCTG
CGTTATCCCCTGATTCTGTGGATAACCGTATTACCGCCTTTGAGTGAGCTGATACCGCTCGCCGCAGCCG
AACGACCGAGCGCAGCGAGTCAGTGAGCGAGGAAGCGGAAGAGCGCCCAATACGCAAACCGCCTCTCCCC
GCGCGTTGGCCGATTCATTAATGCAGCTGGCACGACAGGTTTCCCGACTGGAAAGCGGGCAGTGAGCGCA
ACGCAATTAATGTGAGTTAGCTCACTCATTAGGCACCCCAGGCTTTACACTTTATGCTTCCGGCTCGTAT
GTTGTGTGGAATTGTGAGCGGATAACAATTTCACACAGGAAACAGCTATGACCATGATTACGCCGCTAGC
CATGGTTGTGCGACAGATTCACTGTGAAAGACTGTTCATTATACCCACGTTTCACTGGGAGATGTAAGCC
TTAGGTGTTTTACCCTGATTAGATAATACAATAACCAACAGAAATACGAGAATCTAAACTAATTTCGATG
ATTCATTTTTCTTTTTACCGCGCTGCCTCTTTTGGCAATTCTTTCACCTATATTCTACCTTCTCTTTCCT
TTTGTTCTAAACTTATTACCAGCTATCTATGTCGAATCAAGAAGAAGGACTTAAACTGTGGGGTGGCAGG
TTTACTGGGGCTACTGACCCCTTGATGGATTTGTATAACGCTTCCTTACCTTACGACAAGAAAATGTACA
AGGTGGATTTAGAAGGAACAAAAGTTTACACTGAGGGCCTGGAGAAAATTAATTTGCTAACTAAAGACGA
ACTAAGTGAGATTCATCGTGGTCTCAAATTGATTGAAGCAGAGTGGGCAGAAGGGAAGTTTGTTGAGAAG
CCAGGGGATGAGGATATTCACACTGCTAATGAACGTCGCTTGGGTGAGTTGATTGGTCGTGGAATCTCTG
GTAAGGTTCATACCGGAAGGTCTAGAAATGATCAAGTTGCCACTGATATGCGGTTGTATGTCAGAGACAA
TCTAACTCAGTTGGCTGACTATCTGAAGCAGTTCATTCAAGTAATCATCAAGAGAGCTGAACAGGAAATA
GACGTCTTGATGCCCGGTTATACTCACTTGCAAAGAGCTCAACCAATCAGATGGTCTCACTGGTTGAGCA
TGTATGCTACCTATTTCACTGAAGATTATGAGAGACTGAATCAAATCGTTAAAAGGTTGAACAAATCCCC
ATTGGGAGCTGGAGCTTTGGCTGGTCATCCTTATGGAATTGATCGTGAATACATTGCTGAGAGATTAGGG
TTTGATTCTGTTATTGGTAATTCTTTGGCCGCTGTTTCAGACAGAGATTTTGTAGTCGAAACCATGTTCT
GGTCTTCGTTGTTTATGAATCATATTTCTCGATTCTCAGAAGATTTGATCATTTACTCCACTGGAGAGTT
TGGATTTATCAAGTTGGCAGATGCTTATTCTACTGGATCTTCTCTGATGCCTCAAAAAAAAAACCCAGAC
TCTTTGGAGTTATTGAGGGGTAAATCTGGTAGATGTTTTGGGGCCTTGGCTGGTTTCCTCATGTCTATTA
AGTCCATTCCGTCAACCTATAACAAAGATATGCAAGAGGATAAGGAGCCTTTATTTGATACTCTAATCAC
TGTAGAGCACTCGATTTTGATAGCATCCGGTGTAGTTTCTACCTTGAACATTGATGCCGAACGAATGAAG
AATGCTCTAACTATGGATATGCTGGCTACAGATCTTGCCGACTATTTAGTTAGAAGGGGAGTTCCATTCA
GAGAAACTCACCACATTTCTGGTGAATGTGTCAGACAAGCCGAGGAGTTGAACCTTTCTGGTATTGATCA
GTTGTCCCTCGAACAATTGAAATCCATTGACTCCCGTTTTGAGGCTGATGTGGCTTCAACGTTTGACTTT
GAAGCCAGTGTTGAAAAAAGAACTGCCACCGGAGGAACTTCTAAGACTGCTGTTTTAAAGCAATTGGATG
CACTGAATGAAAAGCTAGAGTCTTGACTGCAGGTCGACTCTAGAGGATCCTATGTATGATACGAAACGTA
CCGTATCGTTAAGGTAGCGTCTGTTCTAACCCCTACTTGACAGCAATATATAAACAGAAGGAAGCTGCCC
TGTCTTAAACCTTTTTTTTTATCATCATTATTAGCTTACTTTCATAATTGCGACTGGTTCCAATTGACAA
GCTTTTGATTTTAACGACTTTTAACGACAACTTGAGAAGATCAAAAAACAACTAATTATTCGAAACGACT
AGTATGGTTTCTAAGGGTGAAGAGTTGTTCACTGGTGTTGTTCCAATCTTGGTTGAGTTGGACGGTGACG
TTAACGGACACAAGTTCTCTGTTTCTGGTGAAGGTGAGGGTGACGCTACTTACGGAAAGTTGACTTTGAA
GTTCATCTGTACTACTGGTAAGTTGCCAGTTCCATGGCCAACTTTGGTTACTACTTTGACTTACGGTGTT
CAGTGTTTCTCCAGATACCCAGACCACATGAAGCAGCACGATTTCTTCAAGTCTGCTATGCCAGAGGGTT
ACGTTCAAGAGAGAACTATCTTCTTCAAGGACGACGGTAACTACAAGACTAGAGCTGAGGTTAAGTTCGA
GGGTGACACATTGGTTAACAGAATCGAGTTGAAGGGTATCGACTTCAAAGAGGACGGAAACATCTTGGGT
CACAAGTTGGAGTACAACTACAACTCCCACAACGTTTACATCATGGCTGACAAGCAGAAGAACGGTATCA
AGGTTAACTTCAAGATCAGACACAACATCGAGGACGGTTCCGTTCAATTGGCTGACCACTACCAACAGAA
CACTCCAATTGGTGACGGTCCAGTTTTGTTGCCAGACAACCACTACTTGTCCACTCAATCCGCTTTGTCC
AAGGACCCAAACGAGAAGAGAGATCACATGGTTTTGTTGGAGTTCGTTACTGCTGCTGGTATCACTTTGG
GTATGGACGAGTTGTACAAGTAACTCGAGCCTTAGACATGACTGTTCCTCAGTTCAAGTTGGGCACTTAC
GAGAAGACCGGTCTTGCTAGATTCTAATCAAGAGGATGTCAGAATGCCATTTGCCTGAGAGATGCAGGCT
TCATTTTTGATACTTTTTTATTTGTAACCTATATAGTATAGGATTTTTTTTGTCATTTTGTTTCTTCTCG
TACGAGCTTGCTCCTGATCAGCCTATCTCGCAGCTGATGAATATCTTGTGGTAGGGGTTTGGGAAAATCA
TTCGAGTTTGATGTTTTTCTTGGTATTTCCCACTCCTCTTCAGAGTACAGAAGATTAAGTGAGACGTTCG
TTTGTGCAAGCTTAGATCCCCGGGTACCGAGCTCGAATTCGCCGTACCACTTCAAAACACCCAAGCACAG
CATACTAAATTTCCCCTCTTTCTTCCTCTAGGGTGTCGTTAATTACCCGTACTAAAGGTTTGGAAAAGAA
AAAAGAGACCGCCTCGTTTCTTTTTCTTCGTCGAAAAAGGCAATAAAAATTTTTATCACGTTTCTTTTTC
TTGAAAATTTTTTTTTTTGATTTTTTTCTCTTTCGATGACCTCCCATTGATATTTAAGTTAATAAACGGT
CTTCAATTTCTCAAGTTTCAGTTTCATTTTTCTTGTTCTATTACAACTTTTTTTACTTCTTGCTCATTAG
AAAGAAAGCATAGCAATCTAATCTAAGTTTTAATTACAAAATGAAGAAGCCAGAGTTGACTGCTACTTCC
GTTGAGAAGTTCTTGATCGAGAAGTTCGACTCCGTTTCCGACTTGATGCAATTGTCTGAAGGTGAAGAGT
CCAGAGCTTTCTCCTTTGACGTTGGTGGTAGAGGTTACGTTTTGAGAGTTAATTCCTGTGCTGACGGTTT
CTACAAGGACAGATACGTTTACAGACACTTCGCTTCCGCTGCTTTGCCAATTCCAGAGGTTTTGGACATT
GGTGAGTTCTCCGAGTCCTTGACTTACTGTATCTCCAGAAGAGCTCAGGGAGTTACATTGCAAGACTTGC
CAGAAACTGAGTTGCCAGCTGTTTTGCAACCAGTTGCTGAAGCTATGGACGCTATTGCTGCTGCTGACTT
GTCTCAAACTTCTGGTTTTGGTCCATTCGGTCCACAGGGTATTGGTCAGTACACTACTTGGAGAGACTTC
ATCTGTGCTATCGCTGACCCACATGTTTACCACTGGCAAACTGTTATGGACGATACTGTTTCCGCTTCCG
TTGCTCAGGCTTTGGACGAATTGATGTTGTGGGCTGAAGATTGTCCTGAGGTTAGACATTTGGTTCACGC
TGACTTCGGTTCCAACAACGTTTTGACTGACAACGGTAGAATCACTGCTGTTATCGACTGGTCCGAAGCT
ATGTTCGGTGACTCTCAATACGAGGTTGCTAACATCTTCTTTTGGAGACCATGGTTGGCTTGTATGGAAC
AGCAGACTAGATACTTCGAGAGAAGACACCCAGAATTGGCTGGTTCCCCAAGATTGAGAGCTTACATGTT
GAGAATCGGTTTGGACCAGTTGTACCAGTCCTTGGTTGATGGTAACTTCGATGATGCTGCTTGGGCTCAA
GGTAGATGTGACGCTATCGTTAGATCCGGTGCTGGTACTGTTGGTAGAACTCAGATTGCTAGAAGATCCG
CTGCTGTTTGGACTGACGGTTGTGTTGAAGTTTTGGCTGACTCCGGTAACAGAAGACCATCCACTAGACC
AAGAGCTAAAGAGGTTGGTAGAGTTTAAGTATTAAGAACGTTATTTATATTTCAAATTTTTCTTTTTTTT
CTCTACAGACGCTGTACGCATGTAACATTATACTGAAAACCTTGCTTGAGAAGGTTTTGGGACGCTCGAA
GATCCAGCTGCATTAATGAATCGGCCAACGCGCGGGGAGAGGCGGTTTGCGTATTGGGCGCTCTTCCGCT
TCCTCGGAATTCACTGGCCGTCGTTTTACAACGTCGTGACTGGGAAAACCCTGGCGTTACCCAACTTAAT
CGCCTTGCAGCACATCCCCCTTTCGCCAGCTGGCGTAATAGCGAAGAGGCCCGCACCGATCGCCCTTCCC
AACAGTTGCGCAGCCTGAATGGCGAATGGCGCCTGATGCGGTATTTTCTCCTTACGCATCTGTGCGGTAT
TTCACACCGCATATGGTGCACTCTCAGTACAATCTGCTCTGATGCCGCATAGTTAAGCCAGCCCCGACAC
CCGCCAACACCCGCTGACGCGCCCTGACGGGCTTGTCTGCTCCCGGCATCCGCTTACAGACAAGCTGTGA
CCGTCTCCGGGAGCTGCATGTGTCAGAGGTTTTCACCGTCATCACCGAAACGCGCGA
